Addgene plasmid #171602: Mdn1-FL
Purpose: Expresses full length S. pombe Mdn1 in insect cells.
Depositing lab: Tarun Kapoor. Depositing organization: Rockefeller University. Publication: Long-range intramolecular allostery and regulation in the dynein-like AAA protein Mdn1. Mickolajczyk KJ, Olinares PDB, Niu Y, Chen N, Warrington SE, Sasaki Y, Walz T, Chait BT, Kapoor TM. Proc Natl Acad Sci U S A. 2020 Aug 4;117(31):18459-18469. doi: 10.1073/pnas.2002792117. Epub 2020 Jul 21. PubMed 32694211.
Backbone
  Vector backbone: pFastBacHT C
  Backbone manufacturer: Invitrogen
  Backbone size w/o insert (bp): 4858
  Total vector size (bp): 19005
  Vector type: Insect Expression
  Selectable markers: Gentamicin
Growth in bacteria
  Bacterial resistance: Ampicillin, 100 μg/mL
  Growth temperature: 37°C
  Growth strain: DH5alpha
  Copy number: High Copy
Gene/Insert
  Gene/Insert name: Mdn1
  Species: S. pombe (fission yeast)
  Insert size (bp): 14154
  Tag / fusion protein: His6 tag (N terminal on backbone)
Resource information
  A portion of this plasmid was derived from a plasmid made by: This plasmid was a gift from Shigehiro Kawashima.
Terms and licenses: Academic/Nonprofit Terms; Industry Terms: Not Available to Industry
How to cite: Mdn1-FL was a gift from Tarun Kapoor (Addgene plasmid # 171602 ; http://n2t.net/addgene:171602 ; RRID:Addgene_171602)
