[The description below was written by a language model from this plasmid's Addgene catalogue record and pLannotate feature annotations shown in this document.]
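Description:
Mdn1-FL is a baculovirus donor plasmid built on the Invitrogen pFastBacHT C backbone for producing full-length Schizosaccharomyces pombe Mdn1 in insect cells. At about 19 kb, it is dominated by the roughly 14.2 kb mdn1 open reading frame, which encodes a very large dynein-like AAA protein that acts as a nuclear chaperone in the maturation and export of pre-60S ribosomal subunits. In E. coli the plasmid replicates from a high-copy ColE1/pUC-type origin and is selected with ampicillin through the bla gene. An f1 origin is also present.

The expression cassette is driven by the strong, very late polyhedrin promoter of Autographa californica nucleopolyhedrovirus. It is followed by a backbone-encoded N-terminal His6 tag (annotated as a partial 8xHis match) and a TEV protease cleavage site, so the tag can be removed after affinity purification. The Mdn1 coding sequence follows, and the SV40 polyadenylation signal terminates the unit. This cassette, together with a gentamicin acetyltransferase gene expressed from the Pc integron promoter, lies between the Tn7R and Tn7L mini-Tn7 ends. In the Bac-to-Bac-style workflow associated with this backbone, Tn7 transposition moves the flanked segment into a baculovirus shuttle genome (bacmid) maintained in a suitable E. coli strain, with gentamicin selecting for the transposed element. The recombinant bacmid is then used to generate virus that infects insect cells.

The construct is suited to purifying recombinant full-length Mdn1 for biochemical and structural work. This fits the associated study of long-range intramolecular allostery and regulation in the protein.
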