Features (pLannotate 1.2.2; 16 found; start..end, strand, type, name):
    663..1251    +  rep_origin     ori: high-copy-number ColE1/pMB1/pBR322/pUC origin of replication
   1437..1488    -  misc_feature   bom (fragment): basis of mobility region from pBR322
   1556..1780    -  mobile_element Tn7R: mini-Tn7 element (right end of the Tn7 transposon) Tn7
   1847..2380    -  CDS            GmR: gentamycin acetyltransferase; aacC1; confers resistance to gentamycin
   2569..2597    -  promoter       Pc promoter: intI1 (promoter lies within the coding sequence); class 1 integron promoter
   2575..2922    -  CDS            YPR2_ECOLX (fragment): Protein predicted: Swiss-Prot protein existence level 4. From Escherichia coli.
   2949..3040    +  promoter       polyhedrin promoter: polh from Autographa californica; promoter for the baculovirus polyhedrin gene
   3105..3124    +  CDS            8xHis (fragment): 8xHis affinity tag
   3146..3166    +  CDS            TEV site: tobacco etch virus (TEV) protease recognition and cleavage site
   3203..17353   +  CDS            mdn1: MDN1_SCHPO - Experimental evidence at protein level: Swiss-Prot protein existence level 1. Nuclear chaperone required for maturation and nuclear export of pre-60S ribosome subunits. Functions at successive maturation steps to remove ribosomal factors at critical transition points, first driving the exit of early pre-60S particles from the nucleolus and then driving late pre-60S particles from the nucleus. From Schizosaccharomyces pombe (strain 972 / ATCC 24843) (Fission yeast).
  17434..17517   +  CDS            large T antigen (fragment): large T antigen from SV40 (simian virus 40)
  17540..17674   +  polyA_signal   SV40 poly(A) signal: SV40 polyadenylation signal
  17703..17868   -  mobile_element Tn7L: mini-Tn7 element (left end of the Tn7 transposon) Tn7
  18052..18506   +  rep_origin     f1 ori (sequence partly withheld): f1 bacteriophage origin of replication; arrow indicates direction of (+) strand synthesis
  18532..18636   +  promoter       AmpR promoter: bla
  18637..492     +  CDS            AmpR (across the origin): β-lactamase; bla; confers resistance to ampicillin, carbenicillin, and related antibiotics
>Addgene plasmid #171602 | Mdn1-FL | addgene full sequence | sequence record 337853 | Addgene NGS Result
GCCATAACCATGAGTGATAACACTGCGGCCAACTTACTTCTGACAACGATCGGAGGACCGAAGGAGCTAA
CCGCTTTTTTGCACAACATGGGGGATCATGTAACTCGCCTTGATCGTTGGGAACCGGAGCTGAATGAAGC
CATACCAAACGACGAGCGTGACACCACGATGCCTGTAGCAATGGCAACAACGTTGCGCAAACTATTAACT
GGCGAACTACTTACTCTAGCTTCCCGGCAACAATTAATAGACTGGATGGAGGCGGATAAAGTTGCAGGAC
CACTTCTGCGCTCGGCCCTTCCGGCTGGCTGGTTTATTGCTGATAAATCTGGAGCCGGTGAGCGTGGGTC
TCGCGGTATCATTGCAGCACTGGGGCCAGATGGTAAGCCCTCCCGTATCGTAGTTATCTACACGACGGGG
AGTCAGGCAACTATGGATGAACGAAATAGACAGATCGCTGAGATAGGTGCCTCACTGATTAAGCATTGGT
AACTGTCAGACCAAGTTTACTCATATATACTTTAGATTGATTTAAAACTTCATTTTTAATTTAAAAGGAT
CTAGGTGAAGATCCTTTTTGATAATCTCATGACCAAAATCCCTTAACGTGAGTTTTCGTTCCACTGAGCG
TCAGACCCCGTAGAAAAGATCAAAGGATCTTCTTGAGATCCTTTTTTTCTGCGCGTAATCTGCTGCTTGC
AAACAAAAAAACCACCGCTACCAGCGGTGGTTTGTTTGCCGGATCAAGAGCTACCAACTCTTTTTCCGAA
GGTAACTGGCTTCAGCAGAGCGCAGATACCAAATACTGTTCTTCTAGTGTAGCCGTAGTTAGGCCACCAC
TTCAAGAACTCTGTAGCACCGCCTACATACCTCGCTCTGCTAATCCTGTTACCAGTGGCTGCTGCCAGTG
GCGATAAGTCGTGTCTTACCGGGTTGGACTCAAGACGATAGTTACCGGATAAGGCGCAGCGGTCGGGCTG
AACGGGGGGTTCGTGCACACAGCCCAGCTTGGAGCGAACGACCTACACCGAACTGAGATACCTACAGCGT
GAGCTATGAGAAAGCGCCACGCTTCCCGAAGGGAGAAAGGCGGACAGGTATCCGGTAAGCGGCAGGGTCG
GAACAGGAGAGCGCACGAGGGAGCTTCCAGGGGGAAACGCCTGGTATCTTTATAGTCCTGTCGGGTTTCG
CCACCTCTGACTTGAGCGTCGATTTTTGTGATGCTCGTCAGGGGGGCGGAGCCTATGGAAAAACGCCAGC
AACGCGGCCTTTTTACGGTTCCTGGCCTTTTGCTGGCCTTTTGCTCACATGTTCTTTCCTGCGTTATCCC
CTGATTCTGTGGATAACCGTATTACCGCCTTTGAGTGAGCTGATACCGCTCGCCGCAGCCGAACGACCGA
GCGCAGCGAGTCAGTGAGCGAGGAAGCGGAAGAGCGCCTGATGCGGTATTTTCTCCTTACGCATCTGTGC
GGTATTTCACACCGCATAGACCAGCCGCGTAACCTGGCAAAATCGGTTACGGTTGAGTAATAAATGGATG
CCCTGCGTAAGCGGGTGTGGGCGGACAATAAAGTCTTAAACTGAACAAAATAGATCTAAACTATGACAAT
AAAGTCTTAAACTAGACAGAATAGTTGTAAACTGAAATCAGTCCAGTTATGCTGTGAAAAAGCATACTGG
ACTTTTGTTATGGCTAAAGCAAACTCTTCATTTTCTGAAGTGCAAATTGCCCGTCGTATTAAAGAGGGGC
GTGGCCAAGGGCATGGTAAAGACTATATTCGCGGCGTTGTGACAATTTACCGAACAACTCCGCGGCCGGG
AAGCCGATCTCGGCTTGAACGAATTGTTAGGTGGCGGTACTTGGGTCGATATCAAAGTGCATCACTTCTT
CCCGTATGCCCAACTTTGTATAGAGAGCCACTGCGGGATCGTCACCGTAATCTGCTTGCACGTAGATCAC
ATAAGCACCAAGCGCGTTGGCCTCATGCTTGAGGAGATTGATGAGCGCGGTGGCAATGCCCTGCCTCCGG
TGCTCGCCGGAGACTGCGAGATCATAGATATAGATCTCACTACGCGGCTGCTCAAACTTGGGCAGAACGT
AAGCCGCGAGAGCGCCAACAACCGCTTCTTGGTCGAAGGCAGCAAGCGCGATGAATGTCTTACTACGGAG
CAAGTTCCCGAGGTAATCGGAGTCCGGCTGATGTTGGGAGTAGGTGGCTACGTCTCCGAACTCACGACCG
AAAAGATCAAGAGCAGCCCGCATGGATTTGACTTGGTCAGGGCCGAGCCTACATGTGCGAATGATGCCCA
TACTTGAGCCACCTAACTTTGTTTTAGGGCGACTGCCCTGCTGCGTAACATCGTTGCTGCTGCGTAACAT
CGTTGCTGCTCCATAACATCAAACATCGACCCACGGCGTAACGCGCTTGCTGCTTGGATGCCCGAGGCAT
AGACTGTACAAAAAAACAGTCATAACAAGCCATGAAAACCGCCACTGCGCCGTTACCACCGCTGCGTTCG
GTCAAGGTTCTGGACCAGTTGCGTGAGCGCATACGCTACTTGCATTACAGTTTACGAACCGAACAGGCTT
ATGTCAACTGGGTTCGTGCCTTCATCCGTTTCCACGGTGTGCGTCACCCGGCAACCTTGGGCAGCAGCGA
AGTCGAGGCATTTCTGTCCTGGCTGGCGAACGAGCGCAAGGTTTCGGTCTCCACGCATCGTCAGGCATTG
GCGGCCTTGCTGTTCTTCTACGGCAAGGTGCTGTGCACGGATCTGCCCTGGCTTCAGGAGATCGGAAGAC
CTCGGCCGTCGCGGCGCTTGCCGGTGGTGCTGACCCCGGATGAAGTGGTTCGCATCCTCGGTTTTCTGGA
AGGCGAGCATCGTTTGTTCGCCCAGGACTCTAGCTATAGTTCTAGTGGTTGGCTACGTATACTCCGGAAT
ATTAATAGATCATGGAGATAATTAAAATGATAACCATCTCGCAAATAAATAAGTATTTTACTGTTTTCGT
AACAGTTTTGTAATAAAAAAACCTATAAATATTCCGGATTATTCATACCGTCCCACCATCGGGCGCGGAT
CTCGGTCCGAAACCATGTCGTACTACCATCACCATCACCATCACGATTACGATATCCCAACGACCGAAAA
CCTGTATTTTCAGGGCGCCATGGGGATCCGGAATTCAAAGGCCTACGTCGACATGGATGTGTTGATTGAG
TGGGTTGCAATATACCCTCAGATATATGATATTTTGGAGCATATTAATTACGTTCCAAGCAACACTTTGC
AACGTTTGCGTTTGCACCAACCCTGGTCAAAAATTGACTACGACGTTTGGTTTTTGTATGCATCGGACGA
AATTCGTGAAACCTGCAAAGTCAAATATTATGGAGAAACAAAGACTTACGGTGAAGTTTTTGTTTTAGAA
AATGAAAGAATATCCCAACTTCATCGTCTTTTTGTTTCTTGGACGGTCTCTGAAAGAGCAGAACATCTAA
AGAATTTACTATTTGACGCTGGATTATCCAATTTACCTCTTGTTGAACTAGGGGGAAATGTCTTTTTTAA
CTCTCACGTGCCGCTTCCTTGTTCCCTAGTTTTAACTAAAAGTACACAGGAAAATTTAAATCGCATAACT
CCTTACTTGGTACAAAAAAGACCAATTCTTCTGGCTGGTCCAGAAGGAATTGGTAAAAAGTTTTTAATCA
CACAAATTGCTGCGAAATTGGGACAACAGATCATTCGTATTCATCTTAGCGATTCCACAGACCCCAAAAT
GTTGATTGGAACATATACCTCTCCAAAACCTGGAGAATTCGAGTGGCAACCTGGTGTGTTGACACAAGCT
GTAATTACTGGAAAATGGATCTTGTTTACAAATATCGAGCACGCACCTTCTGAAGTGCTTAGCGTCTTGC
TTCCTCTTCTCGAAAAAAGGCAACTCGTAATTCCCTCACGTGGTGAAACAATATATGCTAAAGGATCCTT
TCAAATGTTTGCTACATCATCTATGAAAACAAAGATTCTTGGGCAACGATTATGGCAGATACTTGATTTG
ACTTATCAACCAGATGAATGTGTTGAGGTAGTATCTACTCTATATCCTGTTTTATCAATCATTTGTCCTA
CTTTGTACTCTGTTTACAAAGATATATTTGATCTTTTTTCACAAAGATCGTTCCTTGCCACCTCAAAAAT
ATATCGTCGATTGTGTTTGCGTGATTTCTACAAATTTATTAAAAGGGTTGCGTTTCTATATCACAAATTT
ATGATCCCTTCCGACCATGTAGTCATATCTCAAGAACTCCAAGATGCAGTTTTTAAAGAGGCTATCGATA
TGTTTGGTGCGTTTATTCCTTCTAGAGACGGTTTTGATCTTGTGGTGCGTAACGTCGCTATAGAGTTAAA
TATACCACCTGAAAAGGCTTTACAATTACGATATTCTATTCCTGTATTTCAAAATTTGGAACATAACATA
AACATAGGTAGATGTTCACTTAAGAAATTGTCTACTATTCGTTCTTGTTCCACTAATTCATATGCTTTCA
CATCTTCATCTCTTGGCTTATTGGAACAGCTGGCTGCAGGTGTTCAAACAAACGAACCATTGCTTCTAGT
TGGTGAGACTGGTACTGGTAAGACCACTACTATCCAACTTTTAGCTGGCTTGTTAGGTCAGAAAGTTACT
GTAATTAATATGTCTCAACAGACGGAATCTTCTGATATGCTTGGCGGTTATAAACCTATCAACGCTTCCA
CACTTGGTCTTCCATTGCATGAGAGGTTTATAGATATATTTGAGCAAACTTTTAGTTCCAAGAAAAATGC
TAAGTTTATATCCATGGCATCAACGTCAGCACGACGGTTTCGTTGGAAAACTTGCCTAAAAATTTGGAAA
GAAGCTTGCAAATTGTCTAAAACGGTTCTTGATGGTCAACAACCTCTTCCTAATCCTCAAAAAAGACAAA
AACGTTTATCTAATCAGGTTGAGCTTCGAAATCAGTGGGCTAAATTTGAGAAAGAGGTTGAAGATTTTGA
AAAAGTTCTTACGGGAGGTTCCAATGGCTTCATGTTTTCTTTCGTTGAGGGTGCTTTGGTGAAGGCGGTT
CGTTCCGGACACTGGGTATTACTAGACGAGATTAATTTGGCATCATTAGAGACTTTAGAACCTATTGGCC
AACTTTTAAGCTCATATGAATCGGGTATACTTCTCAGTGAACGTGGCGATATAACTCCAATTACTCCTCA
TAAAAATTTTAGGTTATTTGGCTGTATGAATCCTTCTACAGATGTTGGAAAACGTGAACTTGAGCCATCT
TTTCGATCAAGATTTACTGAAATATATGTTCATTCTCCCGATCAAAATTTAGATGATTTATTATCAATCA
TTCAAAAGTATATCGGTTCTCTTTGTATTGGTAATGAACATGTTATCCGAGAGGTCGCTGAACTATATCA
AGTTGCAAAGAGTCTTTCTCTCGATGGTTCTCTTGTTGATGGAGCTGGTCAAAGACCACACTATACCGTT
CGAACATTGAGCCGAACTTTGTCGTATGTAACGGAAATTGCTCCAATTTATGGATTGAGAAGATCCCTTT
ATGAGGGATTTTGTATGTCTTTTTTGACGTTACTCGACCATACTAGTGAAAGCTTATTGTACAACCATGT
GGTTCGTTTCACACTAGGTGAGCTAAATAGGGATCAACAGAATGCAATACTCAAGCAAATCCCTAAAGTA
CCCGATCATTCTAGTTATATTGCTTTTTGCCATTACTGGTTGAGACGTGGGTCTTTCCCCGTAGAGGAAC
AAGAGCATTATATCATAACACCATTTGTGCAAAAAAATTTATTAAACATAGCTAGAGCTTGTTCTACTAG
GATGTTTCCAATTTTAATCCAAGGACCAACTTCTAGTGGCAAAACAAGTATGATTGAATATGTAGCTAAA
AAGACTGGACATAAGTTTGTTCGAATAAACAATCACGAACACACTGATCTACAGGAATATATTGGCACCT
ACGTTACTGATGATAACGGGTCATTGAGCTTTAGGGAAGGCGTTTTGGTGGAAGCTTTACGAAATGGATA
TTGGATTGTATTAGACGAACTCAATCTGGCCCCTACCGACGTTTTAGAAGCTTTGAATAGACTTTTAGAT
GATAATCGTGAGCTTTTTATACCCGAAACACAAGTTTTGGTTAAACCACATCCTGAGTTTATGCTTTTTG
CAACACAGAATCCTCCTGGTGTTTATGCTGGTCGTAAACATCTTTCTCGAGCATTCCGCAATAGATTCTT
AGAAATTCATTTTGATGACATTCCTGAAAATGAACTGGAGACGATTCTTCATAAGCGGTGTAAAATAGCC
CCTTCATATGCTGCAAAGATTGTACAAGTATTCCGCGAGCTATCTCTTCGAAGACAAACCACCCGAATTT
TTGAGCAAAAAAATTCTTTTGCTACTTTGAGAGATTTATTTAGATGGGCGTTTCGCGAAGCTGTCGGCTA
CCAACAGTTAGCAGAAAATGGTTATATGCTTTTGGCTGAACGCGCGAGAGACCAAAAGGACAAACTGGCC
GTGCAAGAAGTAATCGAAAAAGTTATGAAGGTAAAAATTGACACTGATGGTATTTATAACCTTGACTCTA
TGGAGATCTTCCAGGATATGAGTTTAAAAGAGGGTCCTTTATCTAAGGTTGTTTGGACACGTCCAATGAT
TCGTTTATTTTGCCTCGTATGGCGCTGTTTACTAGCAAAAGAACCCGTTTTGTTAGTTGGAGATACCGGT
TGTGGTAAAACAACTGTTTGTCAGATTCTAGCTGAGTGTTTGCACAAAGAGTTGCATATTATTAATGCTC
ATCAAGATACGGAAAATGGAGACATAATTGGTGCTCAAAGGCCTGTAAGGAATCGTTCCGCTGTAAATTA
CAGTCTTCATTCACAATTATGTGAAAAATTTAACGTACAAGAAAGTCTGGATTCTATTGACGATCTCATT
GAGAAATTTGAAAAACTTTCTTCTTCTGAAAAGAACGACAATTTATCTAATCTGATCGAACGCCAGATTA
TCAAGTACCGCTCTCTGTTTGAATGGCATGACGGTGCTTTGGTTACCGCGATGAAGCAAGGCGACTTTTT
TTTACTTGATGAGATTAGTCTCGCCGATGATTCCGTTTTGGAGAGATTGAATAGTGTTCTTGAATTATCT
CGTACTCTTACTTTAGTGGAACACAGTAATGCTGCCGTATCTCTTACTGCCAAAGATGGATTTGCATTTT
TTGCTACTATGAATCCTGGTGGTGATTACGGTAAGAAGGAACTTTCGCCAGCGTTGCGGAATCGGTTTAC
CGAAATTTGGGTTCCACCGATGGTCGATACAGAGGACATTCTTAAAATTGTCGAAGGCAAACTTCATAAC
AACAAAATCGAGTTAGCTCGCCCTTTGGTTGAATATGCGAAATGGCATGCGAATGAATACTTGTATACTG
ATGTGATTTCTATTCGTGATGTCTTATCCGCAGTAGAATTTATAAATGCATGCGAAATTTTGGATTTAAA
TCTGGTATTGTTTAATGCTGTTTCAATGGTTTTTATAGATGCGCTTGGTTCTTTCACGACCTTTTCTTTA
AGTAACAATTTGGCATCCTTACACGCTGAACGTCAAAGATGTTTCGCTAAATTAAATGAGTTAGCAGGAT
CTAACATTATGGCATCCAAATCTGCCGATATATCAATTAAATTCTCCGACTCATCATTTTTTATAGGTGA
TTTTGGAATACCTTTAGGAGATTCTGTTGAATCGGATTCGACTTATAGTTTACATACAGATACTACTTTA
ATGAACGCTTCCAAGGTTTTGAGGGCTCTGCAGGTTCTGAAACCTATTTTACTGGAAGGTAGTCCTGGAG
TTGGCAAAACCAGTCTTATTACAGCACTTGCTCGTGAAACAGGACATCAACTGGTGCGTATAAATTTGTC
TGATCAAACAGATTTGATGGATCTTTTCGGCTCAGACGTTCCTGTGGAAGGTGGTGAAGGAGGGCAGTTT
GCTTGGCGTGATGCTCCTTTTTTGGCAGCGATGCGTAATGGTCATTGGGTGTTGCTTGATGAATTAAATT
TAGCTTCACAGTCAGTCTTGGAAGGCTTAAATGCTTGTCTTGATCATCGTAATGAAGCTTATATACCGGA
ATTAGACAAGGTGTTTAAAGCTCATCCGAATTTTCGAGTTTTCGCTGCCCAAAATCCACAGCATCAGGGT
GGCGGTAGGAAAGGCTTACCGAGGTCGTTCATCAATAGATTTTCGGTTGTTTACGTTGAGGCTCTTAAAG
AAAAGGACATGATTGAAATTGCAGCATGTAACTATCATCAAGTAAATGAGGATTGGCGTTTGAAGATTAT
CAAGTTTATGTTTCGTTTGCAAGACAATATTGAGAAAGACATTAGTTTTGGTAGTTTTGGAAGCCCTTGG
GAATTTAATCTTCGTGATACTTTACGTTGGTTACAACTTTTGAATGATGCTCCAAAATATACATGTGTTT
CACCTGCTGATTATTTGGAAGTCATGGTCCTGCATCGTATGAGAACGGTTGAAGACCGTGTTAGAACATG
CGAATTGTTTAAAGAAGTATTTGATATAGATTATGAGCCCCGTACTATTGGTTTTAGCTTGAGCAGCCAA
TGTTTTAAAGTCGGACATTCACTTCTTGTCAGGGATGTCGAAAGACAGAAAACTTTATTGGACAGTCAAA
ATATACTTCAATCACAATTACCAGTTCTCGAATCGGTAATAACATGCATCAACAAAAAATGGCCCTGTAT
TTTGGTGGGCGACACTGCCACAGGGAAAACGTGCATTCTCCGTTTGCTTGCGGCTATTGCTGGTGCTAAA
ATTAAAGAAATGGCTGTTAATTCCGACACTGATACAATGGACCTTATTGGTGAGTATGAGCAGATAGATA
TATCTCGAAAAGCATCAGAGCTTTTTACGGATCTTTCTCAACAATTATTAAATATTGTCATCAAATATAG
GAATTTCGATAATATTTTCCGTGAAACTTCCTTATATACATTAACGACGACTTCTTTCAAAACACACTCC
CAAGCGTTTACACTGCTTCAAAAAGTAGTGGACCAATTGGATCAGTTAAAGATACATGAAACCCTAGTAC
ATTCTTTAGGTGATATTCATGAAAAGGCTCGTAAACTGCTTGCAGAGTTTTCAGCTTCTCCAGCAGGTCG
GTTTGAATGGTTTGATGGCTATTTACTAAAGGCTGTTGAAGAAGGGCATTGGTTTGTCTTGGATAACGCT
AATTTATGTAGTCCTGCTGTCCTTGATCGCCTAAACTCATTGCTAGAACATAAAGGAGTCTTAATTGTCA
ATGAGAAAACTACTGAAGATGGACATCCCAAAACCATAAAGCCGCATCCCAACTTTCGGTTGTTTTTAAC
CGTAAATCCTGTTTACGGTGAACTATCACGAGCAATGAGGAATAGGGGGGTGGAAATATTCTTGTTAAAA
GAAGCCCTTACCGAGATTGACAAGAAGCAAATGTCTCTTCTAGAACCTGCACCGATATCATCTGCTGTGG
ATACGCTTGCTTCAAATATTTCGTACATCAAATATGTTTTTGAAACCATGGGTAAAATTGAAATAGATGG
TAATTATATGTACATTGCCCATGCTATAATCCTTGCGTTATTTTCTCCAAGGCAACTAAAACTTCTTCGA
AAAGTTTTATTAACTAATCCTCAATTTTCGTTATCTATCAAAGCTGATGCAGAACTTTTGCTTACCTTAA
AAAATTTGGTACAAAAAATATATTGCGCTGATTATTTTAATCATATGGATTTAAAGGCTTCGAGGTTCAT
GGATATATATGAATATCCCGTCCAGCTTCGTGAAGTTGTAGGCCTGATACAAACGATTAATGATTTTCAA
TCAGTCATATTAACCTCCCATTTGGAGTTGCCTGAGACATATGCATCAGGTTTATTGTTTGTTTCTGCAC
ATGAAATTCTCGACTTAACAGAGGAAGTCAACCGCTTAGCAGTTTCCACAAGCAATAGTACCTACCTTCT
CAAAAGTGCGTCTGCTGTTTATCATAACGTTTCTTCTTTTAAAGGGTCTACTCCTTCTTTGTGGAACTTA
TTAAATCAGTTTTCTAAATTTTTGATTGAAATTGCAAGTGCAAACTCAAACATTGTCTATAAGCTATCCT
ACGACGTTATTCGTCATTTTCTCAAACTAGTTGTATTGTGGAAAAATATATACGTTTGGACAAATGTTCC
CGATTGTGATATTAGTAGATTTTATTGTTACACTAAAATGTTAGGAGAATGGATGTTTACTTTAACGGAA
AAAACAAAGCTATTGGAGTCATTTTTACCTAAGGATTCGCTTGAAAAATTTTCAGAATTGCAAAACTTGT
CTACTGGGTTACACATGCAAGCAATCTGGGACAAATGGCATGCTTTCGTTCCTCGTACATATGATCAATG
GTCGCTTTGGAATACAGTTGATAAACTATTGACACAATATGTTAATGCCAACATCCCATCAATTTCTATG
GAAACTACGGCATGTGAAGTTGTAGGAACTTCTTTATCACTATTAAACAAAGTTCTGGTTGAAAACGAAG
TTGGAGACATTTATTCATATCTCAAAATATTGGGTAAAGGTGTTAATGAGCTAAAATCTTCTAAACAAGT
TATTTTACCCGAAAACCTTGTTAATCTTTTTAACTGTTTAGCTTCATTGGATTTGTTGCATATTTTTATC
AAATATACTACCTCCTCGTTCTTTCTAACCGACGATTTTGTGCGTTTTATACGAGTTTGCTTTCATTCCA
GAATTTCAGGTAATCTGCTGACGTTACTGCATGGAATTAGTTTCGATAGCACGAAAGCTGTAGCACCAGT
TTTAACCTACTTCGATTTTTGCTCTTTAACCACCGGCAACATCTTAGGTCGTATTGCACTTGCTTTTACC
AGCATTGATGAGAATGCAAATTTGGAGTCTGCAAATATTTTTGAGCATGCACGATTGGCCTTACTTCAGC
ATTTCATGGATCACTCTTCTTTATTAGCGGAGGACTCATCCACAAAAATGAATTTGATATTGCTACAGAG
ATATGCTGTTATAATTTCAATATTCTTGGATCAAGGAAAGTGTGAAAAGGCCAATGACCTTATAACGAAG
CTCTCTCTTCCTTATGAGGAATTAGCTGAAAACTTTGTCTCTATATTAGAAGCTTGCAAAGCATTTTTGG
TTGCCAATTCAGAATTCATTTCTTACACGTATACTGAGCGTTTTATTCATTCTTTGAGATTTCTGAAAGA
CTCTTGGTTAAGCAGCAACCAACAGAAAATGTTGAAAAATCAAGGAATGGCTTATATTTATTTTGCTTCT
GGAATGCTGTTAGTATATGTTCCAGACAAACCCTTTGATCCTGCCCTGCTTCCTTTGCTCACAGTAGAAA
GTTTGAGACATTACCTTGAAAGTCTCTATAAGGAAAGCCAAATTTTAGAAATTGCCGAGTCCTTGAATTC
AGGAAAAGTTAATAGCGTGATGAGACGTTTAGTTTCGACTGAAATTTCGAACACGCCTAACATTGATTCT
TCTTTCAGTACCGTGTACAGATCACTGAATGAGAGCATAGTTCCTCTTTATAGTGAATTGGAATTTTTCA
TGAAGTCTGTTGTACTTAATCAGTACATATTTGAGCTAGCAATGCGGCTTTCTAAAGAATCAAATATCGC
TGTTGTTGAAGAAGCTAAATCTTTTGTAACAAAATGGAAGGCCTATATTGAAAGAATACGTGAGGCTTAT
CCTCAATTTGTTGATGTTTACGAGCTCATTCTTTCATTCATAAGTTTCATGATATACGGAATAGAGCTGC
TTATGTTCGAAGCTAAACGACGCTTGGATGAACGATCTCAGATACTCTCAACGCTTATTTTGACATTAGT
GGATCCTTCAAGTTTTGCACGTTCGCTTAGCTTTGATGATGTTTCAAATTTAATTGAGCAGATCAAAGTG
CTTGATTTAAATGATTCAATCAGATTTGAAATTTACTTATTCTTAGCTTCTCGCTTATGTAGTGAAAAAC
AGCATTCTAGTGATACTCATTCGTTGGCCAATTCTTTCGTACTATTAGCTAATGAATTTTACATCCATAA
TGCAAAAATTAAGCAGAAAGAGCTCGAGGAGATAGAAGAAAAAAACAGACTTTATCGACAGAGAGAATTC
AATTTTGATAAGAATGATTACTTAAAAGTGTTCATTAATTACGACGATGAAGTTGAACCTGAAGTTGAAC
CTGAAGTCGTAATTGAAAGAAAAAGATTCTTACAACTGCAATTCGCTTTTTGGTCTCTCTATAACGAAAT
ATATTCTGAGAAAATGAACGTAATACCGTTGGAGCAGCTTATGAATACCGGGTCATATCTTGCTAAGAAA
ATTAAAGTTAAGAATCCAGACATGATTGCTTCATCAGGTTTTGATATTGTTAGCGTTGTACTCATGATGG
GTGTTAAATCGACTAACGAAAGACAGTATTGGACCCCACCTGTTTACAATTTTTATTCTGATCCGAACCC
TTCAAAAGCTATAGAAGTTCGCGATTTGATCAAAATTGTTGAAAGCCGAGCTATATCTTTAATCAAAAAC
TGGCCTGAGAATTTTGTTCTAAGAGGCTTAAAAGATGCCATTGATGCTATACTTAACTTAAGTCCGTTTT
CTCCTATTGCTGAATATCTATCAAAACTTGAACGAGTGTTTCATTTACTATCTGAATGGGAAAAGTTGGC
TAGTAGAGAATATTCGCTTGCTAATGAAATGGACTTGATTAAGAAAAAAATCATTGATTGGAGAAAGTTT
GAGCTTTCGAATTGGAACAATTTGCTTAAATTAGAAGAATACAAACTTTCTGAGAGGGTTTATCCAAGAT
TGTATAGTATCCTGCAATTTATTATACTGAAGCCTTTCTTTGAGAATAGCAAATTCACTAAGCAAAATTT
GTGCGAATCTGCCTCTATTATAGTTCAGTTTATCACCGATTTGACTGTTGGGGAGTTTCAACTTTGTTTG
AAATGCTTGTTATCATTTTCTCAACATGCTGCTTCTTTAAGAATATGCCACGGGATTGATGCAATGCTCC
TAAATATCTATCATTACTTTGAGCAATTTTTATCCAAAGTTTCTGAGGCAATTCATACACAAAAACAGTC
GCTTGAAAATTCAATCAAAGAGCGAATACTATTGATGAGTTGGAAGGATACCAATGTTTATGCGTTGAAG
GAAAGTGCTAAAAAGAGTCATGCTGAGTTATTTAAAGTTCTACATAGGTATAGAGAAGTTTTGAGACAGC
CTGTTTCTTCATATCTTTCGCAAAAACATGATTGGGATTCCTTACTTGACACTGAAAACAATTCAGCAAT
GTGGGTTGCCAAAAAAGTAAACCTTAGTCCCTCATATATTGAAAAAATGGATACAGAAATTATGAAGCTG
GTTCCAGTACGGTTTTCTAATACTCCGACTACTCTAAGGTTGATGTGGACTTTATTTGCTAACGTTGAAA
AGCCTGGTTCAACTTTCACTAATATGGTTTCAAATTTAATTACTGATGCCCGTGAGCTGATGAAGCTCAC
ACCGGAAACCATTAACGATGATAATCTGTCTGAAATTAAGCATTTGAAAAGTCGAAAGCATTTACTTCTT
ACTGAAACATTCAAAACTCTAAAGGCTTTTGGCTTGCAATACCGTGTTAAAGCTGGTATTGAGGAAAATC
TTAGTAATTTACGAAATTTGCTGGCAGTTATTCCTACTTTTCCAGTTACTTCATTGAGTATAGAAAAAGT
TGATCGTTCACTGATGAAATCATTAGACTTTATTCCCAAATTTCAGACACTAGCTGGTCATCAACATAAT
GATTTAAGTGTTCCTGAAGTTCAAAAAGGTGTAGGTTTATTTAACAGTATGTTATCTTTGCAGTTAGGTG
AGCGTGCACAGCTAGTCGAATTTACCAATGAATTATTGGCCTTAAAAAATGTTTATTCAGAAGTTGGTGT
GAATGGTTCGCCGTTGGAATCCTTTAATAATTCTTCATTTAATGAGGTGAGTAGTCTGGGATATGATCAC
GATTTCGAAAATCGAGCGCAGGCTGTCTCTATGCTTTGTCAAATCTATGCCATAGTTATACAGAAGCACT
CAAGTATATCTCCCACTGCTTCATTTCAATCGATCGGGCATGAACTTAGTCGATTCGCCGACCTGCTATC
TAACAAGTTGTTTCCTTCCTCAATTCCGCTTTATGCATCTGCTGATAAAGTTTCTTCGATTCGTGATCAA
CAGAAAGGAATAAATGATTTGATTGAATACTGTCGCAAAAAAAGGACAGAATTGCCGGAGTTGTCTTACT
GCTTTAAACATTTGGTTAGCTTGCAAAGTTTGAAGTCAATATCCAGAACGCAAGTGGATTTAACAAATGA
CGAGTTTTTGAATTTGATGAACTTTGTTTTAAACTTATTTGATAGTTTGCTTTCTTCAATAGAAACCGCT
ACAAAGAATATGCGAACATTCAAAGAACTAGCCGAAACGTCTAGTTTTATCGAAATGAGCAGTTGCTTTT
CTAAAGTTTTGCGAGCTTTTAATTTAAAGTTTCAGTCTATGAAGCTGAGTTCTTTGAAAGAGAAGTTACG
TTCTTCTTCTGTCGATAAAATGAGTTGTCAACTACTTATGCTTTTTCTTCCTGTTTGTGAGCAGTTTATA
AACTTAGCGGAAAGTGTGCTAGATTACTTTATAAATGTTCATAACTCAAACCTTGATTCGCTATCCAAAA
TTTCGACGTTGTTTTTCATGGTTGCAAACAATGGTTTCTGCTCGCCTGACCTTCCACAAGAAGGAAAATC
AAATAGTGGCGAATTAGAGTCTGGTACTGGTCTCGGTTCCGGTGTGGGAGCTGAAGATATCACTAACACG
TTAAATGAAGACGATGACCTTGAAGAACTTGCCAACGAAGAAGATACGGCTAATCAAAGCGATTTGGACG
AGTCTGAAGCTCGAGAGTTGGAATCAGATATGAATGGAGTAACAAAGGACTCTGTAGTATCGGAGAACGA
AAACAGTGATAGCGAAGAAGAGAATCAAGATTTGGATGAGGAAGTCAATGATATCCCTGAAGATTTGTCT
AATTCACTGAACGAAAAACTCTGGGACGAGCCCAATGAAGAAGATTTGCTTGAAACTGAGCAGAAGTCAA
ATGAACAGTCGGCTGCAAACAATGAGAGCGACTTGGTTTCAAAGGAAGATGACAATAAAGCATTAGAAGA
TAAAGATAGGCAAGAGAAAGAGGACGAAGAAGAAATGTCAGATGATGTTGGTATTGATGATGAAATACAA
CCTGATATTCAAGAAAATAATAGTCAACCACCACCTGAAAATGAGGATCATCTCGACTTACCTGAGGACC
TCAAACTAGACGAAAAAGAAGGTGATGTTAGCAAAGATTCAGACTTGGAAGATATGGATATGGAAGCAGC
TGATGAAAACAAAGAAGAGGCAGATGCTGAAAAAGATGAACCTATGCAGGATTTTGAAGATCCTTTGGAA
GAGAACAACACTCTGGATGAGGATATCCAGCAAGATGATTTTTCTGATCTGGCTGAGGATGATGAGAAGA
TGAATGAAGATGGCTTCGAAGAGAATGTTCAGGAAAACGAAGAGTCTACTGAAGATGGAGTAAAAAGTGA
TGAAGAATTAGAGCAAGGTGAAGTTCCCGAAGACCAGGCGATAGACAATCATCCTAAAATGGATGCGAAA
TCTACTTTTGCATCTGCAGAAGCTGATGAAGAAAATACAGATAAAGGCATTGTTGGAGAAAATGAAGAAT
TGGGTGAAGAAGATGGAGCAGCAGAATCTGGAGTTCGAGGTAATGGAACTGCTGACGGAGAATTTTCATC
AGCAGAGCAAGTTCAGAAAGGGGAAGACACTTCAACCCCTAAAGAAGCAATGAGTGAGGCGGATCGACAA
TATCAAAGCCTTGGTGATCATCTTAGAGAATGGCAACAGGCCAATCGTATTCACGAATGGGAGGATCTTA
CTGAATCGCAAAGTCAAGCATTTGACGATTCTGAATTTATGCATGTTAAAGAGGATGAGGAAGAGGATTT
GCAAGCTTTGGGAAATGCCGAAAAAGATCAAATTAAGAGTATTGATCGAGATGAGTCTGCTAATCAGAAT
CCAGACTCAATGAACAGTACAAACATTGCTGAAGATGAAGCTGATGAAGTTGGAGACAAACAATTACAAG
ATGGTCAGGATATTTCAGATATCAAGCAGACTGGTGAAGATACCCTTCCAACGGAATTTGGGTCTATCAA
CCAGTCTGAGAAGGTTTTTGAATTATCGGAGGATGAGGATATTGAAGATGAACTTCCTGATTATAATGTG
AAGATTACTAACCTTCCTGCTGCAATGCCCATTGATGAAGCTCGTGATTTATGGAATAAACACGAGGACT
CTACAAAGCAACTTTCTATTGAGTTATGTGAACAGCTTCGATTGATATTAGAACCAACCTTGGCCACTAA
GATGCAAGGAGACTTTCGTACGGGTAAACGGTTGAATATGAAACGAATCATCCCATATATTGCTTCTCAG
TTCAAGAAAGACAAGATATGGATGCGTCGTGTTAAACCTAGTAAAAGGACGTATCAAGTGATGATTTCCA
TTGATGATTCTAAGTCGATGAGTGAGTCGGGCAGCACAGTTCTAGCGTTAGAGACTTTAGCTTTGGTAAC
AAAAGCATTATCATTACTTGAAGTTGGACAAATTGCAGTGATGAAATTTGGGGAGCAACCTGAATTGTTG
CATCCTTTCGACAAACAGTTTTCATCTGAAAGTGGTGTACAAATGTTTTCGCATTTTACATTTGAGCAAA
GTAATACCAATGTTTTGGCTCTCGCCGATGCTTCTATGAAATGCTTTAACTATGCCAATACGGCTTCCCA
TCATAGATCTAACTCGGACATAAGGCAGTTAGAAATCATAATTTCAGACGGTATTTGTGAAGATCATGAT
AGCATTCGGAAACTGCTAAGGCGTGCTCAAGAAGAAAAAGTGATGATTGTGTTTGTTATTCTTGACAATG
TTAACACCCAGAAAAAGTCGTCCATCCTTGATATTAAAAAGGTTTACTACGACACTAAAGAAGATGGTAC
TATGGATTTAAAAATTCAGCCATATATAGATGAGTTTGCTTTTGATTACTATTTGGTGGTTCGTAACATC
GAAGAATTGCCGCAACTTTTGTCTTCTGCACTTCGTCAATGGTTTCAGCAGATGAGTAATACTTAACCCG
GGGCGGCCGCTTTCGAATCTAGAGCCTGCAGTCTCGAGGCATGCGGTACCAAGCTTGTCGAGAAGTACTA
GAGGATCATAATCAGCCATACCACATTTGTAGAGGTTTTACTTGCTTTAAAAAACCTCCCACACCTCCCC
CTGAACCTGAAACATAAAATGAATGCAATTGTTGTTGTTAACTTGTTTATTGCAGCTTATAATGGTTACA
AATAAAGCAATAGCATCACAAATTTCACAAATAAAGCATTTTTTTCACTGCATTCTAGTTGTGGTTTGTC
CAAACTCATCAATGTATCTTATCATGTCTGGATCTGATCACTAGATCTGCCTAGGAGATCCGAACCAGAT
AAGTGAAATCTAGTTCCAAACTATTTTGTCATTTTTAATTTTCGTATTAGCTTACGACGCTACACCCAGT
TCCCATCTATTTTGTCACTCTTCCCTAAATAATCCTTAAAAACTCCATTTCCACCCCTCCCAGTTCCCAA
CTATTTTGTCCGCCCACAGCGGGGCATTTTTCTTCCTGTTATGTTTTTAATCAAACATCCTGCCAACTCC
ATGTGACAAACCGTCATCTTCGGCTACTTTTTCTCTGTCACAGAATGAAAATTTTTCTGTCATCTCTTCG
TTATTAATGTTTGTAATTGACTGAATATCAACGCTTATTTGCAGCCTGAATGGCGAATGGG
[124 nt withheld, positions 18052-18175]
C
[91 nt withheld, positions 18177-18267]
A
[49 nt withheld, positions 18269-18317]
CCTTTGACGTTGGAGTCCACGTTCTT
[37 nt withheld, positions 18344-18380]
ACCCTATCTCGGTCTATTCTTTTGATTTATAAGGGATTTTGCCGATTTCGGCCTATTGGTTAAAAAATGA
GCTGATTTAACAAAAATTTAACGCGAATTTTAACAAAATATTAACGCTTACAATTTAGGTGGCACTTTTC
GGGGAAATGTGCGCGGAACCCCTATTTGTTTATTTTTCTAAATACATTCAAATATGTATCCGCTCATGAG
ACAATAACCCTGATAAATGCTTCAATAATATTGAAAAAGGAAGAGTATGAGTATTCAACATTTCCGTGTC
GCCCTTATTCCCTTTTTTGCGGCATTTTGCCTTCCTGTTTTTGCTCACCCAGAAACGCTGGTGAAAGTAA
AAGATGCTGAAGATCAGTTGGGTGCACGAGTGGGTTACATCGAACTGGATCTCAACAGCGGTAAGATCCT
TGAGAGTTTTCGCCCCGAAGAACGTTTTCCAATGATGAGCACTTTTAAAGTTCTGCTATGTGGCGCGGTA
TTATCCCGTATTGACGCCGGGCAAGAGCAACTCGGTCGCCGCATACACTATTCTCAGAATGACTTGGTTG
AGTACTCACCAGTCACAGAAAAGCATCTTACGGATGGCATGACAGTAAGAGAATTATGCAGTGCT
